Addgene plasmid #230610: AiP1265 - pAAV-AiE2096m-minBG-FlpO-WPRE-HGHpA
Purpose: AiE2096m is an enhancer sequence, designed to drive AAV-mediated transgene expression in specific populations of brain cells
Depositing lab: Allen Institute for Brain Science & Bosiljka Tasic. Depositing organization: Allen Institute. Publication: A suite of enhancer AAVs and transgenic mouse lines for genetic access to cortical cell types. Ben-Simon Y, Hooper M, Narayan S, Daigle TL, Dwivedi D, Way SW, Oster A, Stafford DA, Mich JK, Taormina MJ, Martinez RA, Opitz-Araya X, Roth JR, Alexander JR, Allen S, Amster A, Arbuckle J, Ayala A, Baker PM, Bakken TE, Barcelli T, Barta S, Bendrick J, Bertagnolli D, Bielstein C, Bishwakarma P, Bowlus J, Boyer G, Brouner K, Casian B, Casper T, Chakka AB, Chakrabarty R, Chance RK, Chavan S, Clark M, Colbert K, Collman F, Daniel S, Departee M, DiValentin P, Donadio N, Dotson N, Egdorf T, Fliss T, Gabitto M, Garcia J, Gary A, Gasperini M, Gloe J, Goldy J, Gore BB, Graybuck L, Greisman N, Haeseleer F, Halterman C, Haradon Z, Hastings SD, Helback O, Ho W, Hockemeyer D, Huang C, Huff S, Hunker A, Johansen N, Jones D, Juneau Z, Kalmbach B, Kannan M, Khem S, Kussick E, Kutsal R, Larsen R, Lee C, Lee AY, Leibly M, Lenz GH, Li S, Liang E, Lusk N, Madigan Z, Malloy J, Malone J, McCue R, Melchor J, Mollenkopf T, Moosman S, Morin E, Newman D, Ng L, Ngo K, Omstead V, Otto S, Oyama A, Pena N, Pham T, Phillips E, Pom CA, Potekhina L, Ransford S, Ray PL, Rette D, Reynoldson C, Rimorin C, Rocha D, Ruiz A, Sanchez REA, Sawyer L, Sedeno-Cortes A, Sevigny JP, Shapovalova N, Shepard N, Shulga L, Sigler AR, Siverts L, Soliman S, Somasundaram S, Staats B, Stewart K, Szelenyi E, Tieu M, Trader C, Tran A, van Velthoven CTJ, Walker M, Wang Y, Weed N, Wirthlin M, Wood T, Wynalda B, Yao Z, Zhou T, Ariza J, Dee N, Reding M, Ronellenfitch K, Mufti S, Sunkin SM, Smith KA, Esposito L, Waters J, Thyagarajan B, Yao S, Lein ES, Zeng H, Levi BP, Ngai J, Ting JT, Tasic B. Cell. 2025 May 16:S0092-8674(25)00513-6. doi: 10.1016/j.cell.2025.05.002. PubMed 40403729.
Backbone
  Vector backbone: pAAV2
  Vector type: AAV
Growth in bacteria
  Bacterial resistance: Ampicillin, 100 μg/mL
  Growth temperature: 37°C
  Growth strain: NEB Stable
  Copy number: High Copy
Gene/Insert
  Gene/Insert name: FlpO
  Species: Synthetic
  Promoter: minBG
  Cloning method: Restriction Enzyme; 5′ cloning site MluI (unknown if destroyed); 3′ cloning site AflII (unknown if destroyed)
Terms and licenses: Academic/Nonprofit Terms; Industry Terms: Not Available to Industry
How to cite: AiP1265 - pAAV-AiE2096m-minBG-FlpO-WPRE-HGHpA was a gift from Allen Institute for Brain Science & Bosiljka Tasic (Addgene plasmid # 230610 ; http://n2t.net/addgene:230610 ; RRID:Addgene_230610)
