[The description below was written by a language model from this plasmid's Addgene catalogue record and pLannotate feature annotations shown in this document.]
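Description:
AiP1265 - pAAV-AiE2096m-minBG-FlpO-WPRE-HGHpA is an adeno-associated virus transfer plasmid built on a pAAV2 backbone and intended for packaging into recombinant AAV for delivery to brain cells. It is propagated in bacteria as a high-copy plasmid through a ColE1/pUC-type origin and selected with ampicillin via the AmpR (β-lactamase) gene and its promoter. An f1 phage origin and small remnants of pBR322 bom and rop sequences are also present in the backbone. The annotated sequence is 6,607 nt. The right-hand AAV2 inverted terminal repeat is annotated in full, whereas the left-hand one is detected only as two short fragments. The ITRs are the cis elements needed for replication and encapsidation of the vector genome.

Between the ITRs, the AiE2096m enhancer is placed upstream of the minimal beta-globin promoter (minBG). On its own such a minimal promoter gives little expression, so the enhancer is meant to dictate which cell populations transcribe the transgene. Neither the enhancer nor minBG is picked up by the automated annotation, but both presumably lie in the unannotated stretch preceding the coding sequence. The record does not specify which cell populations the enhancer targets. The payload is FlpO, a mouse codon-optimized, thermostable Flp recombinase fused to an SV40 nuclear localization signal, which recombines FRT sites. It is followed by a WPRE to enhance transcript stability and expression, and by the human growth hormone polyadenylation signal. The construct belongs to a collection of enhancer AAVs for genetic access to cortical cell types. An enhancer-driven recombinase of this kind would typically be paired with Flp-dependent reporter or effector alleles or viruses to label or manipulate the targeted cells.
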