Features (pLannotate 1.2.2; 14 found; start..end, strand, type, name):
    425..452     +  repeat_region  AAV2 ITR (fragment): inverted terminal repeat of adeno-associated virus serotype 2 inverted
    481..508     +  repeat_region  AAV2 ITR (fragment): inverted terminal repeat of adeno-associated virus serotype 2 inverted
   1824..3122    +  CDS            FLPo: nuclear-targeted site-specific recombinase FLPo is a mouse codon-optimized fusion between the SV40 nuclear localization signal and a thermostable version of the Saccharomyces cerevisiae site-specific recombinase FLP. Recombination occurs at FRT sequences.
   3123..3147    +  misc_feature   MCS (fragment): pBluescript multiple cloning site
   3147..3735    +  misc_feature   WPRE: woodchuck hepatitis virus posttranscriptional regulatory element
   3767..4243    +  polyA_signal   hGH poly(A) signal: human growth hormone polyadenylation signal
   4283..4423    +  repeat_region  AAV2 ITR: inverted terminal repeat of adeno-associated virus serotype 2 inverted
   4428..4479    -  misc_feature   bom (fragment): basis of mobility region from pBR322
   4498..4953    +  rep_origin     f1 ori (sequence partly withheld): f1 bacteriophage origin of replication; arrow indicates direction of (+) strand synthesis
   4954..5003    -  misc_feature   bom (fragment): basis of mobility region from pBR322
   5105..5140    -  CDS            rop (fragment): Rop protein, which maintains plasmids at low copy number; rop
   5235..5339    +  promoter       AmpR promoter: bla
   5340..6200    +  CDS            AmpR: β-lactamase; bla; confers resistance to ampicillin, carbenicillin, and related antibiotics
   6371..352     +  rep_origin     ori (across the origin): high-copy-number ColE1/pMB1/pBR322/pUC origin of replication
>Addgene plasmid #230610 | AiP1265 - pAAV-AiE2096m-minBG-FlpO-WPRE-HGHpA | addgene full sequence | sequence record 466230 | Addgene NGS Result
TGCTGCCAGTGGCGATAAGTCGTGTCTTACCGGGTTGGACTCAAGACGATAGTTACCGGATAAGGCGCAG
CGGTCGGGCTGAACGGGGGGTTCGTGCACACAGCCCAGCTTGGAGCGAACGACCTACACCGAACTGAGAT
ACCTACAGCGTGAGCTATGAGAAAGCGCCACGCTTCCCGAAGGGAGAAAGGCGGACAGGTATCCGGTAAG
CGGCAGGGTCGGAACAGGAGAGCGCACGAGGGAGCTTCCAGGGGGAAACGCCTGGTATCTTTATAGTCCT
GTCGGGTTTCGCCACCTCTGACTTGAGCGTCGATTTTTGTGATGCTCGTCAGGGGGGCGGAGCCTATGGA
AAAACGCCAGCAACGCGGCCTTTTTACGGTTCCTGGCCTTTTGCTGGCCTTTTGCTCACATGTCCTGCAG
GCAGCTGCGCGCTCGCTCGCTCACTGAGGCCGCCCGGGCGTCGGGCGACCTTTGGTCGCCCGGCCTCAGT
GAGCGAGCGAGCGCGCAGAGAGGGAGTGGCCAACTCCATCACTAGGGGTTCCTGCGGCCGCACGCGTTTT
CATCAGGATCTGCTATAGGGAGCCTTGGAGAAGGCCTTCTGCTATGAGCTGCTGTCTAATCTCCCTTAGA
AGGCCTCTCTGTACTCCCAACCATGGCTTCCAGCAAGCCAAGCTCAAGCCTGCTGCTGTCAAGCCAAGAA
CTCCCCCCATGGGGCCAGCTGGAGCTCCCCTCTTTTTTCCCTCAGCCCCTGGCTAGATCCAGATCATGGG
CCCACATTCCGTTCTTGGCTCTTCTGTGGCATCCAGTGGCGCCTGGATGTCCAAGAGCCTGATAACCAGA
CTGCCCTGGCCTTCTTGCAGGCCTGGGAACTCCTGAGCCAGTTCTGGGTGTCCCACACCTCAGACTGTTC
TTTTCCACCCCAGGGACAGGGTCCCAGGGCTTCCCTACAGTCCAATACATGCCTGGCAACAGCATGGGGT
AAGCACAGTCAACCCCCGTGTCCCTCGTCCCTGAGTGGTGGAGCCCTGTGGCAGTGCAGACAGGGGACCA
ATAACCCTACACATGAGTCTCTATTCTATGTATCTATTGGGGAGGAGGATTTGGATTCCGTGTATTAGGA
ATTGGCTGGACTCCTTGCATTGTAAGTAGTCTGGAACTGGTGTGTTCTAGAAGACAGAATATCCCATTAT
AATTTGAATATTGGCAGATTCTGCTCTTGGCCTAGGATATAGGACATGAAGTTCTGTAGTACAGCTGTTC
TCATCACTTTAACTTTAGAGACTAGGATTGAGATCCTTGGGTCTTTATGAAAACATACAGGTGGTTATAA
ATTGAGAATGACATGTTCTTTAGATCAGTATGAACAGATAAGATGACTGCGTCCTCAAGGGACAATTATC
CCAACACCAAGGAGAAAAACTCATCTAGAACAGAAGTTATTAAACCAGCAGAGTTGTAACATATGGTGTC
ATTTAGCTGTTTCTTTTGAAAAGAAGTTTGAAGTCCAGCAGGCCCACAGATACAGGGGTTTTCCTCTGTG
TGCTAGGGTAGGTCCTTTGGTGGTGGGGTCATCTATTTGTGACTTGATCATACCTATTGATTTCTAGTAG
TCTGACAGCCATGAGTATGCTCAAAGCCACTTGGTAAAGCCTCTTCCATTGAGGACCCAACTGTTTTTTG
GATCCTTTCCTCCCAGGTTTTAAGAAAGGCCAACTCCCCAGGGTCTACAATATTCAGAGCCACACCCCTT
AAGGAGCTCGGGCTGGGCATAAAAGTCAGGGCAGAGCCATCTATTGCTTACATTTGCTTCTGGCGTGGCC
ACCATGGCTCCTAAGAAGAAGAGGAAGGTGATGAGCCAGTTCGACATCCTGTGCAAGACCCCCCCCAAGG
TGCTGGTGCGGCAGTTCGTGGAGAGATTCGAGAGGCCCAGCGGCGAGAAGATCGCCAGCTGTGCCGCCGA
GCTGACCTACCTGTGCTGGATGATCACCCACAACGGCACCGCCATCAAGAGGGCCACCTTCATGAGCTAC
AACACCATCATCAGCAACAGCCTGAGCTTCGACATCGTGAACAAGAGCCTGCAGTTCAAGTACAAGACCC
AGAAGGCCACCATCCTGGAGGCCAGCCTGAAGAAGCTGATCCCCGCCTGGGAGTTCACCATCATCCCTTA
CAACGGCCAGAAGCACCAGAGCGACATCACCGACATCGTGTCCAGCCTGCAGCTGCAGTTCGAGAGCAGC
GAGGAGGCCGACAAGGGCAACAGCCACAGCAAGAAGATGCTGAAGGCCCTGCTGTCCGAGGGCGAGAGCA
TCTGGGAGATCACCGAGAAGATCCTGAACAGCTTCGAGTACACCAGCAGGTTCACCAAGACCAAGACCCT
GTACCAGTTCCTGTTCCTGGCCACATTCATCAACTGCGGCAGGTTCAGCGACATCAAGAACGTGGACCCC
AAGAGCTTCAAGCTGGTGCAGAACAAGTACCTGGGCGTGATCATTCAGTGCCTGGTGACCGAGACCAAGA
CAAGCGTGTCCAGGCACATCTACTTTTTCAGCGCCAGAGGCAGGATCGACCCCCTGGTGTACCTGGACGA
GTTCCTGAGGAACAGCGAGCCCGTGCTGAAGAGAGTGAACAGGACCGGCAACAGCAGCAGCAACAAGCAG
GAGTACCAGCTGCTGAAGGACAACCTGGTGCGCAGCTACAACAAGGCCCTGAAGAAGAACGCCCCCTACC
CCATCTTCGCTATCAAGAACGGCCCTAAGAGCCACATCGGCAGGCACCTGATGACCAGCTTTCTGAGCAT
GAAGGGCCTGACCGAGCTGACAAACGTGGTGGGCAACTGGAGCGACAAGAGGGCCTCCGCCGTGGCCAGG
ACCACCTACACCCACCAGATCACCGCCATCCCCGACCACTACTTCGCCCTGGTGTCCAGGTACTACGCCT
ACGACCCCATCAGCAAGGAGATGATCGCCCTGAAGGACGAGACCAACCCCATCGAGGAGTGGCAGCACAT
CGAGCAGCTGAAGGGCAGCGCCGAGGGCAGCATCAGATACCCCGCCTGGAACGGCATCATCAGCCAGGAG
GTGCTGGACTACCTGAGCAGCTACATCAACAGGCGGATCTGAGAATTCGATATCAAGCTTATCGATAATC
AACCTCTGGATTACAAAATTTGTGAAAGATTGACTGGTATTCTTAACTATGTTGCTCCTTTTACGCTATG
TGGATACGCTGCTTTAATGCCTTTGTATCATGCTATTGCTTCCCGTATGGCTTTCATTTTCTCCTCCTTG
TATAAATCCTGGTTGCTGTCTCTTTATGAGGAGTTGTGGCCCGTTGTCAGGCAACGTGGCGTGGTGTGCA
CTGTGTTTGCTGACGCAACCCCCACTGGTTGGGGCATTGCCACCACCTGTCAGCTCCTTTCCGGGACTTT
CGCTTTCCCCCTCCCTATTGCCACGGCGGAACTCATCGCCGCCTGCCTTGCCCGCTGCTGGACAGGGGCT
CGGCTGTTGGGCACTGACAATTCCGTGGTGTTGTCGGGGAAATCATCGTCCTTTCCTTGGCTGCTCGCCT
ATGTTGCCACCTGGATTCTGCGCGGGACGTCCTTCTGCTACGTCCCTTCGGCCCTCAATCCAGCGGACCT
TCCTTCCCGCGGCCTGCTGCCGGCTCTGCGGCCTCTTCCGCGTCTTCGCCTTCGCCCTCAGACGAGTCGG
ATCTCCCTTTGGGCCGCCTCCCCGCATCGATACCGAGCGCTGCTCGAGAGATCTACGGGTGGCATCCCTG
TGACCCCTCCCCAGTGCCTCTCCTGGCCCTGGAAGTTGCCACTCCAGTGCCCACCAGCCTTGTCCTAATA
AAATTAAGTTGCATCATTTTGTCTGACTAGGTGTCCTTCTATAATATTATGGGGTGGAGGGGGGTGGTAT
GGAGCAAGGGGCAAGTTGGGAAGACAACCTGTAGGGCCTGCGGGGTCTATTGGGAACCAAGCTGGAGTGC
AGTGGCACAATCTTGGCTCACTGCAATCTCCGCCTCCTGGGTTCAAGCGATTCTCCTGCCTCAGCCTCCC
GAGTTGTTGGGATTCCAGGCATGCATGACCAGGCTCAGCTAATTTTTGTTTTTTTGGTAGAGACGGGGTT
TCACCATATTGGCCAGGCTGGTCTCCAACTCCTAATCTCAGGTGATCTACCCACCTTGGCCTCCCAAATT
GCTGGGATTACAGGCGTGAACCACTGCTCCCTTCCCTGTCCTTCTGATTTTGTAGGTAACCACGTGCGGA
CCGAGCGGCCGCAGGAACCCCTAGTGATGGAGTTGGCCACTCCCTCTCTGCGCGCTCGCTCGCTCACTGA
GGCCGGGCGACCAAAGGTCGCCCGACGCCCGGGCTTTGCCCGGGCGGCCTCAGTGAGCGAGCGAGCGCGC
AGCTGCCTGCAGGGGCGCCTGATGCGGTATTTTCTCCTTACGCATCTGTGCGGTATTTCACACCGCATA
[95 nt withheld, positions 4480-4574]
T
[46 nt withheld, positions 4576-4621]
C
[141 nt withheld, positions 4623-4763]
CCTTTGACGTTGGAGTCCACGTTCTTT
[37 nt withheld, positions 4791-4827]
ACTCTATCTCGGGCTATTCTTTTGATTTATAAGGGATTTTGCCGATTTCGGTCTATTGGTTAAAAAATGA
GCTGATTTAACAAAAATTTAACGCGAATTTTAACAAAATATTAACGTTTACAATTTTATGGTGCACTCTC
AGTACAATCTGCTCTGATGCCGCATAGTTAAGCCAGCCCCGACACCCGCCAACACCCGCTGACGCGCCCT
GACGGGCTTGTCTGCTCCCGGCATCCGCTTACAGACAAGCTGTGACCGTCTCCGGGAGCTGCATGTGTCA
GAGGTTTTCACCGTCATCACCGAAACGCGCGAGACGAAAGGGCCTCGTGATACGCCTATTTTTATAGGTT
AATGTCATGATAATAATGGTTTCTTAGACGTCAGGTGGCACTTTTCGGGGAAATGTGCGCGGAACCCCTA
TTTGTTTATTTTTCTAAATACATTCAAATATGTATCCGCTCATGAGACAATAACCCTGATAAATGCTTCA
ATAATATTGAAAAAGGAAGAGTATGAGTATTCAACATTTCCGTGTCGCCCTTATTCCCTTTTTTGCGGCA
TTTTGCCTTCCTGTTTTTGCTCACCCAGAAACGCTGGTGAAAGTAAAAGATGCTGAAGATCAGTTGGGTG
CACGAGTGGGTTACATCGAACTGGATCTCAACAGCGGTAAGATCCTTGAGAGTTTTCGCCCCGAAGAACG
TTTTCCAATGATGAGCACTTTTAAAGTTCTGCTATGTGGCGCGGTATTATCCCGTATTGACGCCGGGCAA
GAGCAACTCGGTCGCCGCATACACTATTCTCAGAATGACTTGGTTGAGTACTCACCAGTCACAGAAAAGC
ATCTTACGGATGGCATGACAGTAAGAGAATTATGCAGTGCTGCCATAACCATGAGTGATAACACTGCGGC
CAACTTACTTCTGACAACGATCGGAGGACCGAAGGAGCTAACCGCTTTTTTGCACAACATGGGGGATCAT
GTAACTCGCCTTGATCGTTGGGAACCGGAGCTGAATGAAGCCATACCAAACGACGAGCGTGACACCACGA
TGCCTGTAGCAATGGCAACAACGTTGCGCAAACTATTAACTGGCGAACTACTTACTCTAGCTTCCCGGCA
ACAATTAATAGACTGGATGGAGGCGGATAAAGTTGCAGGACCACTTCTGCGCTCGGCCCTTCCGGCTGGC
TGGTTTATTGCTGATAAATCTGGAGCCGGTGAGCGTGGGTCTCGCGGTATCATTGCAGCACTGGGGCCAG
ATGGTAAGCCCTCCCGTATCGTAGTTATCTACACGACGGGGAGTCAGGCAACTATGGATGAACGAAATAG
ACAGATCGCTGAGATAGGTGCCTCACTGATTAAGCATTGGTAACTGTCAGACCAAGTTTACTCATATATA
CTTTAGATTGATTTAAAACTTCATTTTTAATTTAAAAGGATCTAGGTGAAGATCCTTTTTGATAATCTCA
TGACCAAAATCCCTTAACGTGAGTTTTCGTTCCACTGAGCGTCAGACCCCGTAGAAAAGATCAAAGGATC
TTCTTGAGATCCTTTTTTTCTGCGCGTAATCTGCTGCTTGCAAACAAAAAAACCACCGCTACCAGCGGTG
GTTTGTTTGCCGGATCAAGAGCTACCAACTCTTTTTCCGAAGGTAACTGGCTTCAGCAGAGCGCAGATAC
CAAATACTGTTCTTCTAGTGTAGCCGTAGTTAGGCCACCACTTCAAGAACTCTGTAGCACCGCCTACATA
CCTCGCTCTGCTAATCCTGTTACCAGTGGC
